>Addgene plasmid #174717 | H2B-mScarlet- hRec8(297-506)-mNeonGreen | addgene full sequence | sequence record 343357 | Addgene NGS Result
CTGCAGCCTGAATATGGGCCAAACAGGATATCTGTGGTAAGCAGTTCCTGCCCCGGCTCAGGGCCAAGAA
CAGATGGAACAGCTGAATATGGGCCAAACAGGATATCTGTGGTAAGCAGTTCCTGCCCCGGCTCAGGGCC
AAGAACAGATGGTCCCCAGATGCGGTCCAGCCCTCAGCAGTTTCTAGAGAACCATCAGATGTTTCCAGGG
TGCCCCAAGGACCTGAAATGACCCTGTGCCTTATTTGAACTAACCAATCAGTTCGCTTCTCGCTTCTGTT
CGCGCGCTTCTGCTCCCCGAGCTCAATAAAAGAGCCCACAACCCCTCACTCGGGGCGCCAGTCCTCCGAT
TGACTGAGTCGCCCGGGTACCCGTGTATCCAATAAACCCTCTTGCAGTTGCATCCGACTTGTGGTCTCGC
TGTTCCTTGGGAGGGTCTCCTCTGAGTGATTGACTACCCGTCAGCGGGGGTCTTTCATTTGGGGGCTCGT
CCGGGATCGGGAGACCCCTGCCCAGGGACCACCGACCCACCACCGGGAGGCAAGCTGGCCAGCAACTTAT
CTGTGTCTGTCCGATTGTCTAGTGTCTATGACTGATTTTATGCGCCTGCGTCGGTACTAGTTAGCTAACT
AGCTCTGTATCTGGCGGACCCGTGGTGGAACTGACGAGTTCTGAACACCCGGCCGCAACCCTGGGAGACG
TCCCAGGGACTTTGGGGGCCGTTTTTGTGGCCCGACCTGAGGAAGGGAGTCGATGTGGAATCCGACCCCG
TCAGGATATGTGGTTCTGGTAGGAGACGAGAACCTAAAACAGTTCCCGCCTCCGTCTGAATTTTTGCTTT
CGGTTTGGAACCGAAGCCGCGCGTCTTGTCTGCTGCAGCGCTGCAGCATCGTTCTGTGTTGTCTCTGTCT
GACTGTGTTTCTGTATTTGTCTGAAAATTAGGGCCAGACTGTTACCACTCCCTTAAGTTTGACCTTAGGT
CACTGGAAAGATGTCGAGCGGATCGCTCACAACCAGTCGGTAGATGTCAAGAAGAGACGTTGGGTTACCT
TCTGCTCTGCAGAATGGCCAACCTTTAACGTCGGATGGCCGCGAGACGGCACCTTTAACCGAGACCTCAT
CACCCAGGTTAAGATCAAGGTCTTTTCACCTGGCCCGCATGGACACCCAGACCAGGTCCCCTACATCGTG
ACCTGGGAAGCCTTGGCTTTTGACCCCCCTCCCTGGGTCAAGCCCTTTGTACACCCTAAGCCTCCGCCTC
CTCTTCCTCCATCCGCCCCGTCTCTCCCCCTTGAACCTCCTCGTTCGACCCCGCCTCGATCCTCCCTTTA
TCCAGCCCTCACTCCTTCTCTAGGCGCCGGCGCCACCATGCCAGAGCCAGCGAAGTCTGCTCCCGCCCCG
AAAAAGGGCTCCAAGAAGGCGGTGACTAAGGCGCAGAAGAAAGGCGGCAAGAAGCGCAAGCGCAGCCGCA
AGGAGAGCTATTCCATCTATGTGTACAAGGTTCTGAAGCAGGTCCACCCTGACACCGGCATTTCGTCCAA
GGCCATGGGCATCATGAATTCGTTTGTGAACGACATTTTCGAGCGCATCGCAGGTGAGGCTTCCCGCCTG
GCGCATTACAACAAGCGCTCGACCATCACCTCCAGGGAGATCCAGACGGCCGTGCGCCTGCTGCTGCCTG
GGGAGTTGGCCAAGCACGCCGTGTCCGAGGGTACTAAGGCCATCACCAAGTACACCAGCGCTAAGGGTGG
TGGCGGTTCAGGAAGCGGGTCCGGCTCTGGGCGCGCCGTGAGCAAGGGCGAGGCAGTGATCAAGGAGTTC
ATGCGGTTCAAGGTGCACATGGAGGGCTCCATGAACGGCCACGAGTTCGAGATCGAGGGCGAGGGCGAGG
GCCGCCCCTACGAGGGCACCCAGACCGCCAAGCTGAAGGTGACCAAGGGTGGCCCCCTGCCCTTCTCCTG
GGACATCCTGTCCCCTCAGTTCATGTACGGCTCCAGGGCCTTCACCAAGCACCCCGCCGACATCCCCGAC
TACTATAAGCAGTCCTTCCCCGAGGGCTTCAAGTGGGAGCGCGTGATGAACTTCGAGGACGGCGGCGCCG
TGACCGTGACCCAGGACACCTCCCTGGAGGACGGCACCCTGATCTACAAGGTGAAGCTCCGCGGCACCAA
CTTCCCTCCTGACGGCCCCGTAATGCAGAAGAAGACAATGGGCTGGGAAGCGTCCACCGAGCGGTTGTAC
CCCGAGGACGGCGTGCTGAAGGGCGACATTAAGATGGCCCTGCGCCTGAAGGACGGCGGCCGCTACCTGG
CGGACTTCAAGACCACCTACAAGGCCAAGAAGCCCGTGCAGATGCCCGGCGCCTACAACGTCGACCGCAA
GTTGGACATCACCTCCCACAACGAGGACTACACCGTGGTGGAACAGTACGAACGCTCCGAGGGCCGACAC
TCCACCGGCGGCATGGACGAGCTGTACAAGTCCGGAGGGGGCTCTGGTGGAGGCAGCCTCGAGAGATCTA
CGCGTCCTCGCCGCCGCCGTCGTCGCCGGTTACTGTTCTGGGACAAGGAGACTCAGATCTCCCCGGAGAA
ATTCCAGGAACAACTGCAAACCAGAGCCCACTGCTGGGAATGTCCTATGGTGCAGCCGCCCGAGAGGACC
ATCAGAGGCCCTGCGGAGTTGTTCAGAACCCCAACTCTCTCTGGCTGGCTACCCCCTGAACTACTGGGTC
TCTGGACCCATTGTGCCCAGCCACCCCCAAAAGCCCTCAGGCGAGAGCTGCCTGAGGAGGCAGCCGCTGA
GGAGGAAAGGAGAAAGATTGAAGTTCCAAGTGAGATTGAGGTCCCGAGGGAGGCCCTGGAGCCCAGTGTT
CCCCTTATGGTGTCTTTAGAGATCTCCCTAGAGGCAGCTGAAGAGGAGAAGTCCCGCATCAGCCTCATCC
CACCAGAAGAACGGTGGGCCTGGCCTGAGGTGGAGGCGCCAGAAGCTCCTGCATTGCCCGTGGTGCCTGA
ACTCCCTGAGGTGCCCATGGAGATGCCTTTGGTGCTGCCCCCAGAGCTCGAGCTGCTCTCACTGGAAGCA
GTGCACAGGGCAGTGGCACTGGAGCTGCAGGCTAACAGGGAGCCCGACTTCAGCAGCCTGGTGTCACCTC
TCAGCGGATCCGGACCGGTAGGCGGCGGTGGGTCCGTGAGCAAGGGCGAGGAGGACAACATGGCCAGCCT
GCCCGCCACCCACGAGCTGCACATCTTCGGCAGCATCAACGGCGTGGACTTCGACATGGTGGGCCAGGGC
ACCGGCAACCCCAACGACGGCTACGAGGAGCTGAACCTGAAGAGCACCAAGGGCGACCTGCAGTTCAGCC
CCTGGATTCTGGTGCCCCACATCGGCTACGGCTTCCACCAGTACCTGCCCTACCCCGACGGCATGAGCCC
CTTCCAGGCCGCCATGGTGGACGGCAGCGGCTACCAGGTGCACCGCACCATGCAGTTCGAGGACGGCGCC
AGCCTGACCGTGAACTACCGCTACACCTACGAGGGCAGCCACATCAAGGGCGAGGCCCAGGTGAAGGGCA
CCGGCTTCCCCGCCGACGGCCCCGTGATGACCAACAGCCTGACCGCCGCCGACTGGTGCCGCAGCAAGAA
GACCTACCCCAACGACAAGACCATCATCAGCACCTTCAAGTGGAGCTACACCACCGGCAACGGCAAGCGC
TACCGCAGCACCGCCCGCACCACCTACACCTTCGCCAAGCCCATGGCCGCCAACTACCTGAAGAACCAGC
CCATGTACGTGTTCCGCAAGACCGAGCTGAAGCACAGCAAGACCGAGCTGAACTTCAAGGAGTGGCAGAA
GGCCTTCACCGACGTGATGGGCATGGACGAGCTGTACAAGTAAGTCGACCCTGTGGAATGTGTGTCAGTT
AGGGTGTGGAAAGTCCCCAGGCTCCCCAGCAGGCAGAAGTATGCAAAGCATGCATCTCAATTAGTCAGCA
ACCAGGTGTGGAAAGTCCCCAGGCTCCCCAGCAGGCAGAAGTATGCAAAGCATGCATCTCAATTAGTCAG
CAACCATAGTCCCGCCCCTAACTCCGCCCATCCCGCCCCTAACTCCGCCCAGTTCCGCCCATTCTCCGCC
CCATGGCTGACTAATTTTTTTTATTTATGCAGAGGCCGAGGCCGCCTCGGCCTCTGAGCTATTCCAGAAG
TAGTGAGGAGGCTTTTTTGGAGGCCTAGGCTTTTGCAAAAAGCTTCATGGCCAAGCCTTTGTCTCAAGAA
GAATCCACCCTCATTGAAAGAGCAACGGCTACAATCAACAGCATCCCCATCTCTGAAGACTACAGCGTCG
CCAGCGCAGCTCTCTCTAGCGACGGCCGCATCTTCACTGGTGTCAATGTATATCATTTTACTGGGGGACC
TTGTGCAGAACTCGTGGTGCTGGGCACTGCTGCTGCTGCGGCAGCTGGCAACCTGACTTGTATCGTCGCG
ATCGGAAATGAGAACAGGGGCATCTTGAGCCCCTGCGGACGGTGCCGACAGGTGCTTCTCGATCTGCATC
CTGGGATCAAAGCCATAGTGAAGGACAGTGATGGACAGCCGACGGCAGTTGGGATTCGTGAATTGCTGCC
CTCTGGTTATGTGTGGGAGGGCTAAGATCGATAAAATAAAAGATTTTATTTAGTCTCCAGAAAAAGGGGG
GAATGAAAGACCCCACCTGTAGGTTTGGCAAGCTAGCTTAAGTAACGCCATTTTGCAAGGCATGGAAAAA
TACATAACTGAGAATAGAGAAGTTCAGATCAAGGTCAGGAACAGATGGAACAGCTGAATATGGGCCAAAC
AGGATATCTGTGGTAAGCAGTTCCTGCCCCGGCTCAGGGCCAAGAACAGATGGAACAGCTGAATATGGGC
CAAACAGGATATCTGTGGTAAGCAGTTCCTGCCCCGGCTCAGGGCCAAGAACAGATGGTCCCCAGATGCG
GTCCAGCCCTCAGCAGTTTCTAGAGAACCATCAGATGTTTCCAGGGTGCCCCAAGGACCTGAAATGACCC
TGTGCCTTATTTGAACTAACCAATCAGTTCGCTTCTCGCTTCTGTTCGCGCGCTTCTGCTCCCCGAGCTC
AATAAAAGAGCCCACAACCCCTCACTCGGGGCGCCAGTCCTCCGATTGACTGAGTCGCCCGGGTACCCGT
GTATCCAATAAACCCTCTTGCAGTTGCATCCGACTTGTGGTCTCGCTGTTCCTTGGGAGGGTCTCCTCTG
AGTGATTGACTACCCGTCAGCGGGGGTCTTTCACATGCAGCATGTATCAAAATTAATTTGGTTTTTTTTC
TTAAGTATTTACATTAAATGGCCATAGTTGCATTAATGAATCGGCCAACGCGCGGGGAGAGGCGGTTTGC
GTATTGGGCGCTCTTCCGCTTCCTCGCTCACTGACTCGCTGCGCTCGGTCGTTCGGCTGCGGCGAGCGGT
ATCAGCTCACTCAAAGGCGGTAATACGGTTATCCACAGAATCAGGGGATAACGCAGGAAAGAACATGTGA
GCAAAAGGCCAGCAAAAGGCCAGGAACCGTAAAAAGGCCGCGTTGCTGGCGTTTTTCCATAGGCTCCGCC
CCCCTGACGAGCATCACAAAAATCGACGCTCAAGTCAGAGGTGGCGAAACCCGACAGGACTATAAAGATA
CCAGGCGTTTCCCCCTGGAAGCTCCCTCGTGCGCTCTCCTGTTCCGACCCTGCCGCTTACCGGATACCTG
TCCGCCTTTCTCCCTTCGGGAAGCGTGGCGCTTTCTCATAGCTCACGCTGTAGGTATCTCAGTTCGGTGT
AGGTCGTTCGCTCCAAGCTGGGCTGTGTGCACGAACCCCCCGTTCAGCCCGACCGCTGCGCCTTATCCGG
TAACTATCGTCTTGAGTCCAACCCGGTAAGACACGACTTATCGCCACTGGCAGCAGCCACTGGTAACAGG
ATTAGCAGAGCGAGGTATGTAGGCGGTGCTACAGAGTTCTTGAAGTGGTGGCCTAACTACGGCTACACTA
GAAGAACAGTATTTGGTATCTGCGCTCTGCTGAAGCCAGTTACCTTCGGAAAAAGAGTTGGTAGCTCTTG
ATCCGGCAAACAAACCACCGCTGGTAGCGGTGGTTTTTTTGTTTGCAAGCAGCAGATTACGCGCAGAAAA
AAAGGATCTCAAGAAGATCCTTTGATCTTTTCTACGGGGTCTGACGCTCAGTGGAACGAAAACTCACGTT
AAGGGATTTTGGTCATGAGATTATCAAAAAGGATCTTCACCTAGATCCTTTTGCGGCCGCAAATCAATCT
AAAGTATATATGAGTAAACTTGGTCTGACAGTTACCAATGCTTAATCAGTGAGGCACCTATCTCAGCGAT
CTGTCTATTTCGTTCATCCATAGTTGCCTGACTCCCCGTCGTGTAGATAACTACGATACGGGAGGGCTTA
CCATCTGGCCCCAGTGCTGCAATGATACCGCGAGACCCACGCTCACCGGCTCCAGATTTATCAGCAATAA
ACCAGCCAGCCGGAAGGGCCGAGCGCAGAAGTGGTCCTGCAACTTTATCCGCCTCCATCCAGTCTATTAA
TTGTTGCCGGGAAGCTAGAGTAAGTAGTTCGCCAGTTAATAGTTTGCGCAACGTTGTTGCCATTGCTACA
GGCATCGTGGTGTCACGCTCGTCGTTTGGTATGGCTTCATTCAGCTCCGGTTCCCAACGATCAAGGCGAG
TTACATGATCCCCCATGTTGTGCAAAAAAGCGGTTAGCTCCTTCGGTCCTCCGATCGTTGTCAGAAGTAA
GTTGGCCGCAGTGTTATCACTCATGGTTATGGCAGCACTGCATAATTCTCTTACTGTCATGCCATCCGTA
AGATGCTTTTCTGTGACTGGTGAGTACTCAACCAAGTCATTCTGAGAATAGTGTATGCGGCGACCGAGTT
GCTCTTGCCCGGCGTCAATACGGGATAATACCGCGCCACATAGCAGAACTTTAAAAGTGCTCATCATTGG
AAAACGTTCTTCGGGGCGAAAACTCTCAAGGATCTTACCGCTGTTGAGATCCAGTTCGATGTAACCCACT
CGTGCACCCAACTGATCTTCAGCATCTTTTACTTTCACCAGCGTTTCTGGGTGAGCAAAAACAGGAAGGC
AAAATGCCGCAAAAAAGGGAATAAGGGCGACACGGAAATGTTGAATACTCATACTCTTCCTTTTTCAATA
TTATTGAAGCATTTATCAGGGTTATTGTCTCATGAGCGGATACATATTTGAATGTATTTAGAAAAATAAA
CAAATAGGGGTTCCGCGCACATTTCCCCGAAAAGTGCCAC
Features (pLannotate 1.2.2; 15 found; start..end, strand, type, name):
      8..477     +  LTR            LTR: long terminal repeat from Moloney murine leukemia virus
    601..875     +  misc_feature   MESV Ψ (fragment): packaging signal of murine embryonic stem cell virus
    942..1358    +  CDS            gag (truncated): truncated Moloney murine leukemia virus (MMLV) gag gene lacking the start codon
   1368..1745    +  CDS            H2B: human histone H2B; HIST1H2BJ
   1788..2480    +  CDS            mScarlet: mScarlet is a basic (constitutively fluorescent) red fluorescent protein published in 2016, derived from synthetic construct. It has moderate acid sensitivity.
   2550..3155    +  CDS            REC8 (fragment): REC8_HUMAN - Also known as REC8L1. Experimental evidence at protein level: Swiss-Prot protein existence level 1. Required during meiosis for separation of sister chromatids and homologous chromosomes. Proteolytic cleavage of REC8 on chromosome arms by separin during anaphase I allows for homologous chromosome separation in meiosis I and cleavage of REC8 on centromeres during anaphase II allows for sister chromatid separation in meiosis II (By similarity). From Homo sapiens (Human).
   3186..3890    +  CDS            mNeonGreen: mNeonGreen is a basic (constitutively fluorescent) green/yellow fluorescent protein published in 2013, derived from Branchiostoma lanceolatum. It is reported to be a very rapidly-maturing monomer with moderate acid sensitivity.
   3910..4239    +  promoter       SV40 promoter: SV40 enhancer and early promoter
   4247..4645    +  CDS            BSD: blasticidin S deaminase; Aspergillus terreus BSD; confers resistance to blasticidin
   4692..4813    +  LTR            3' LTR (ΔU3) (fragment): self-inactivating 3' long terminal repeat (LTR) from Moloney murine leukemia virus
   4814..5283    +  LTR            LTR: long terminal repeat from Moloney murine leukemia virus
   5349..5401    -  CDS            lacI (fragment): lac repressor; lacI; The lac repressor binds to the lac operator to inhibit transcription in E. coli. This inhibition can be relieved by adding lactose or isopropyl-β-D-thiogalactopyranoside (IPTG).
   5584..6172    -  rep_origin     ori: high-copy-number ColE1/pMB1/pBR322/pUC origin of replication
   6332..7192    -  CDS            AmpR: β-lactamase; bla; confers resistance to ampicillin, carbenicillin, and related antibiotics
   7193..7297    -  promoter       AmpR promoter: bla
