[The description below was written by a language model from this plasmid's Addgene catalogue record and pLannotate feature annotations shown in this document.]
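Description:
H2B-mScarlet-hRec8(297-506)-mNeonGreen is a 7.3 kb Moloney murine leukemia virus-based retroviral vector built on the pBABE-Blast backbone, intended for stable expression of a fluorescent Separase cleavage sensor in mammalian cells. In bacteria it is maintained through a high-copy ColE1/pUC-type origin and an ampicillin resistance gene (β-lactamase with its own promoter). The retroviral portion comprises a 5′ LTR, a packaging signal (annotated as an MESV Ψ fragment) and a truncated gag segment lacking its start codon, which together allow the transcript to be packaged into virions when the viral proteins are supplied in trans, and a 3′ LTR that completes the integrating provirus. The annotation also flags a short ΔU3-type LTR fragment adjacent to the 3′ LTR and a small lacI remnant in the backbone; these look like partial annotation matches or backbone remnants rather than functional parts.

The payload is a single fusion open reading frame placed directly downstream of the gag fragment, with no separate internal promoter annotated, so expression is presumably driven by the 5′ LTR as is usual for pBABE vectors. It encodes human histone H2B, the red fluorescent protein mScarlet, residues 297–506 of human REC8 (the meiotic cohesin subunit cleaved by Separase), and the green fluorescent protein mNeonGreen. H2B tethers the sensor to chromatin, so both fluorophores initially colocalize on chromosomes. Cleavage within the REC8 segment should release mNeonGreen while mScarlet stays chromatin-bound, so a change in the green-to-red ratio on chromosomes reports Separase activity. Downstream, an SV40 enhancer/early promoter drives blasticidin S deaminase, allowing blasticidin selection of transduced cells.
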