Addgene plasmid #174717: H2B-mScarlet- hRec8(297-506)-mNeonGreen
Purpose: Stable expression of fluorescent Separase cleavage sensor with human Rec8
Depositing lab: Iain Cheeseman. Depositing organization: Whitehead Institute for Biomedical Research. Publication: Separase cleaves the kinetochore protein Meikin at the meiosis I/II transition. Maier NK, Ma J, Lampson MA, Cheeseman IM. Dev Cell. 2021 Aug 9;56(15):2192-2206.e8. doi: 10.1016/j.devcel.2021.06.019. Epub 2021 Jul 30. PubMed 34331869.
Backbone
  Vector backbone: pBABE-Blast
  Vector type: Mammalian Expression, Retroviral
  Selectable markers: Blasticidin
Growth in bacteria
  Bacterial resistance: Ampicillin, 100 μg/mL
  Growth temperature: 37°C
  Growth strain: NEB Stable
  Copy number: High Copy
Gene/Insert
  Gene/Insert name: Rec8
  Species: H. sapiens (human)
  Mutation: 297-506
  Entrez Gene: REC8 (a.k.a. HR21spB, REC8L1, Rec8p)
  Tag / fusion protein: H2B-mScarlet (N terminal on insert); mNeonGreen (C terminal on insert)
  Cloning method: Restriction Enzyme; 5′ cloning site Unknown (unknown if destroyed); 3′ cloning site Unknown (unknown if destroyed)
Terms and licenses: Academic/Nonprofit Terms; Industry Terms: Not Available to Industry
Depositor comments: pNM937 . Please visit https://doi.org/10.1101/2020.11.29.402537 for bioRxiv preprint
How to cite: H2B-mScarlet- hRec8(297-506)-mNeonGreen was a gift from Iain Cheeseman (Addgene plasmid # 174717 ; http://n2t.net/addgene:174717 ; RRID:Addgene_174717)
